>Addgene plasmid #177373 | pSSa23 | addgene full sequence | sequence record 348594 | Addgene NGS Result
ATATAATACAGACCATACAGACAATACAGATGGGGGACCCTCTCATAATGGCCAGCATCAACATTAGTAG
TTGTAAGGAGTACCCCTGTAAGTGCTGCTTCCTAGTTGGCCACCGTTGAGAGAGTACCTCCTCCCTCACT
TATTGCTATTATTGCTTTTTATTGTTTCTTTTTTCAACTGAAAAATTTTTTTTTTTCAATGCGATGAGTT
TGAAGAAAAAATTTGAAAAAAATTCATCGATGGAATAAGATATTTAAGCAGCTTGGGTTTTTAAAACTTC
TCTTGAAAACTTTCCACTTCTTGTTAAATTCCTTTTTGTAGAAAGTTCAGCACAGATAACTAACTTGAAC
TAATATAGCAGGATCCAAAATGGAGGATGCTAAGAACATTAAGAAGGGCCCTGCCCCTTTCTATCCATTA
GAAGATGGTACAGCAGGTGAACAACTTCACAAAGCTATGAAGAGATACGCTTTAGTCCCAGGTACTATTG
CCTTCACTGATGCCCATATAGAGGTTGACATAACATACGCGGAGTACTTCGAGATGTCAGTGAGATTAGC
GGAAGCCATGAAGAGATATGGCTTGAATACTAATCACAGGATTGTGGTTTGCTCTGAAAACTCATTGCAG
TTCTTTATGCCAGTTTTGGGTGCATTATTCATTGGTGTCGCTGTTGCTCCAGCAAATGATATATACAACG
AAAGAGAATTATTGAACTCTATGGGGATCTCTCAACCAACTGTCGTGTTTGTCAGCAAGAAGGGATTGCA
AAAGATTCTTAACGTTCAGAAGAAACTTCCCATCATTCAGAAGATCATCATCATGGACAGCAAAACCGAC
TATCAAGGCTTCCAATCAATGTATACCTTTGTTACATCTCACCTACCACCTGGGTTTAACGAGTATGACT
TTGTACCAGAGTCTTTCGATAGAGATAAGACCATTGCTCTGATCATGAATTCCTCTGGTAGTACTGGTCT
ACCAAAGGGTGTTGCTCTGCCACATAGAGCATTATGTGTCAGATTTAGCCATGCTAGAGATCCCATATTT
GGTAATCAAATTATTCCAGACACTGCCATTCTGTCCGTCGTTCCTTTCCACCATGGTTTTGGGATGTTCA
CAACCTTGGGTTACCTAATCTGTGGTTTTAGAGTTATGTTGATGTATCGTTTTGAAGAAGAGTTGTTCTT
GAGATCATTGCAAGACTACAAAATACAGACAGCCCTGTTGGTCCCAACACTGTTCTCTTTCTTGGCTAAG
AGTACCCTAATAGACAAGTACGATTTGAGTAACCTACACGAAATCGCATCTGGAGGTGCACCACTTTCCA
AAGAGGTTGGTGAAGCTGTCGCCAAAAGATTTCACTTACCTGGCATTAGACAAGGTTATGGCCTGACAGA
GACTACTAGTGCTATACTGATTACCCCTGAAGGAGATGATAAACCCGGTGCAGTTGGCAAAGTGGTCCCA
TTCTTTGAAGCAAAAGTTGTAGACTTAGATACTGGCAAAACTCTTGGAGTGAATCAACGTGGTGAGTTAT
GTGTACGTGGTCCAATGATTATGTCCGGCTACGTCAACAATCCAGAAGCAACAAATGCCTTAATAGACAA
AGATGGATGGCTACATTCCGGTGATATAGCCTATTGGGATGAGGACGAACACTTCTTCATCGTAGATAGG
CTTAAGTCTTTGATCAAATACAAGGGTTATCAAGTTGCTCCTGCTGAATTGGAGTCCATTCTACTACAGC
ATCCTAACATCTTTGATGCTGGTGTTGCAGGTTTACCAGACGACGATGCTGGTGAACTTCCAGCGGCTGT
GGTTGTGTTGGAACATGGTAAAACCATGACTGAGAAGGAAATCGTTGACTACGTAGCTTCACAAGTAACT
ACCGCAAAGAAACTAAGAGGTGGAGTAGTCTTTGTAGACGAAGTTCCAAAGGGTTTGACAGGCAAATTGG
ATGCCAGAAAGATTAGGGAAATCTTGATTAAAGCTAAGAAAGGTGGCAAGATTGCTGTTTAAGGTACCCA
ATTCGCCCTATAGTGAGTCGTATTACGCGCGCTCACTGGCCGTCGTTTTACAACGTCGTGACTGGGAAAA
CCCTGGCGTTACCCAACTTAATCGCCTTGCAGCACATCCCCCTTTCGCCAGCTGGCGTAATAGCGAAGAG
GCCCGCACCGATCGCCCTTCCCAACAGTTGCGCAGCCTGAATGGCGAATGG
[124 nt withheld, positions 2222-2345]
C
[91 nt withheld, positions 2347-2437]
A
[49 nt withheld, positions 2439-2487]
CCTTTGACGTTGGAGTCCACGTTCTTT
[37 nt withheld, positions 2515-2551]
ACCCTATCTCGGTCTATTCTTTTGATTTATAAGGGATTTTGCCGATTTCGGCCTATTGGTTAAAAAATGA
GCTGATTTAACAAAAATTTAACGCGAATTTTAACAAAATATTAACGCTTACAATTTCCTGATGCGGTATT
TTCTCCTTACGCATCTGTGCGGTATTTCACACCGCATAGGGTAATAACTGATATAATTAAATTGAAGCTC
TAATTTGTGAGTTTAGTATACATGCATTTACTTATAATACAGTTTTTTAGTTTTGCTGGCCGCATCTTCT
CAAATATGCTTCCCAGCCTGCTTTTCTGTAACGTTCACCCTCTACCTTAGCATCCCTTCCCTTTGCAAAT
AGTCCTCTTCCAACAATAATAATGTCAGATCCTGTAGAGACCACATCATCCACGGTTCTATACTGTTGAC
CCAATGCGTCTCCCTTGTCATCTAAACCCACACCGGGTGTCATAATCAACCAATCGTAACCTTCATCTCT
TCCACCCATGTCTCTTTGAGCAATAAAGCCGATAACAAAATCTTTGTCGCTCTTCGCAATGTCAACAGTA
CCCTTAGTATATTCTCCAGTAGATAGGGAGCCCTTGCATGACAATTCTGCTAACATCAAAAGGCCTGTCA
AAACTAGAGAATAATAAAGAAAACGATCTTTTCAAAAAGAAAAAACCTTTTAGTTTTCCTTTGTTGTTGT
TGTGGGTGTGTGCTATTTATATTATATAGTTTACTCATAATACCATAAAATATTCGGTTTGATTAGGTTA
TTTTAATAAGCTAATTTGTTTCTAATCGTGTAATTTATGCTGTGTATATTAAGTAGTGTGTGCACTGCCC
AAAAATGTTTGTTGTTTATAGTCGGTTAAAGAGAAAAAAGAAAAAAAGATCCATACACACACGTTAATTA
GTTGTTCAACGTAATACACTCATATTTTGTTCTTATTTGCTTTCGGTCGCTGTTCTCACCAAGATTTATT
GCCAACGAAACAATTTTTTTTTATATATTTTCAGATTTTTCTTTTTTTCCTTTCCTTTCCTTTTCTAATT
TTCACTCCTGGTTTTCTTTCTTTCTTAGAAACATTATCTCGATATTAATATTAAAAAAATATAATCATTC
AAAATGGACGGTGGTATGTTTTAGTTTAGCTTCAATTCTAATTGATTGATTAATCAGTTGATTGGTTTCA
ATATGACAAATGGGTAGGGTGGGAAAACTTCATTTTCAATTCAGATCAAACTTTTTTGTTGTCGACATAA
TATTTCTCGTTTGGGATGTTACTGTCACATTAATAATACACACACATCAGCTTATAATTTTGAAAGTAAT
TTATCAGATATGTTGTGACGATCAGTGGAAATGGCTAACTTCAATGTATCTGTTCTTCCCCTTTTTCAAA
GTTCACGTTTTTTGATTGATTGATTGATCTGTCGGCAGTGGTTTCAAAACCATTCGGTGAGTAATCCTAT
CAATCAATGTTACGACAAAAGGCTCAATATTCAAAATTGCAATGTTTTATGTTTTCCTACGTGTACTTGT
GCAAGGCAATTGATTCAACATTGCTTTTGGTGTTTGACGAGTTTCTAGTTTGGACTTGTGTTGTTATCTG
GGCTATACAGATTTCCCGGCTCACTATGAATTTTTTTTTTCGACGCTCAGTGCACACAACTATAAACAAC
ACAAACACAAACACAGCAAGAAAAAAAAAAAACGAACATTGAATTGAAACCAAGCCAACTGAAAAATTCC
TTATTTAAATGACTGTCATACTAACCCATTTTTATAGAAGAAGTTGCTGCTTTAGTTATCGATAACGGTT
CTCATATGAAAATTTCGGTGATCCCTGAGCAGGTGGCGGAAACATTGGATGCTGAGAACCATTTCATTGT
TCGTGAAGTGTTCGATGTGCACCTATCCGACCAAGGCTTTGAACTATCTACCAGAAGTGTGAGCCCCTAC
CGGAAGGATTACATCTCGGATGATGACTCTGATGAAGACTCTGCTTGCTATGGCGCATTCATCGACCAAG
AGCTTGTCGGGAAGATTGAACTCAACTCAACATGGAACGATCTAGCCTCTATCGAACACATTGTTGTGTC
GCACACGCACCGAGGCAAAGGAGTCGCGCACAGTCTCATCGAATTTGCGAAAAAGTGGGCACTAAGCAGA
CAGCTCCTTGGCATACGATTAGAGACACAAACGAACAATGTACCTGCCTGCAATTTGTACGCAAAATGTG
GCTTTACTCTCGGCGGCATTGACCTCTTCACGTATAAAACTAGACCTCAAGTCTCGAACGAAACAGCGAT
GTACTGGTACTGGTTCTCGGGAGCACAGGATGACGCCTAACATATGTGAAGTGTGAAGGGGGAGATTTTC
ACTTTATTAGATTTGTATATATGTATAATAAATAAATAAATAAGTTAAATAAATAATTAGATAAGGGTGG
TAATTATTACTATTTACAATCAAAGGTGGTCCTGCAGGTTTTTGTTCTGTGCAGTTGGGTTAAGAATACT
GGGCAATTTCATGTTTCTTCAACACTACATATGCGTATATATACCAATCTAAGTCTGTGCTCCTTCCTTC
GTTCTTCCTTCTGTTCGGAGATTACCGAATCAAAAAAATTTCAAGGAAACCGAAATCAAAAAAAAGAATA
AAAAAAAAATGATGAATTGAAAAGGTGGTATGGTGCACTCTCAGTACAATCTGCTCTGATGCCGCATAGT
TAAGCCAGCCCCGACACCCGCCAACACCCGCTGACGCGCCCTGACGGGCTTGTCTGCTCCCGGCATCCGC
TTACAGACAAGCTGTGACCGTCTCCGGGAGCTGCATGTGTCAGAGGTTTTCACCGTCATCACCGAAACGC
GCGAGACGAAAGGGCCTCGTGATACGCCTATTTTTATAGGTTAATGTCATGATAATAATGGTTTCTTAGC
AGGTTAGACTAACATGCAAAAAGTTTATATTCATTTTTGTAGTTATTCTTGTTTTCATTAGGATGATTAC
ACACTGTGGATGTGGATTAATCGATCATTGTTAATTTAGTGTAGCTACTACCATTTCAAACAAAACGTAA
ATTCTTGCAGTCGTACTGGATCTGTGAATCTATTAGTATATATGAATTAAAGTAGCTTGTACATATTATT
CTGTTGAATCATATCGCAGAGCATTGGTTGAAATCCAAAATATAAAAATGTAATATCACAAAAAATAATA
CTAATTCTAACATTAATGGGTCAGATTTTTAGTGAATACTTAAATTTATAATATCGTCTATTTAAGCTAG
CAAATGGAACAACATTTAAAGTAAGAACATCATATCTACATGAAAATGTATATTTCAATCTGACTAATAA
CGCAGAGCACATCTTTCAGTGATGTCTGTCACATGATCAAAAAGAATTGTATTTAAATAATTCATAATAA
AAGCTTAAAAAATTACAATAATGAAAATAAAGTAAATAATGACATGGGTAAGAGTTCCGAAATAGAATCT
TAGTGTACAAAACAAAAATTGCATCATTAGAGATCCCCACATTCAAATATGTATCCGCTCATGAGACAAT
AACCCTGATAAATGCTTCAATAATATTGAAAAAGGAAGAGTATGAGTATTCAACATTTCCGTGTCGCCCT
TATTCCCTTTTTTGCGGCATTTTGCCTTCCTGTTTTTGCTCACCCAGAAACGCTGGTGAAAGTAAAAGAT
GCTGAAGATCAGTTGGGTGCACGAGTGGGTTACATCGAACTGGATCTCAACAGCGGTAAGATCCTTGAGA
GTTTTCGCCCCGAAGAACGTTTTCCAATGATGAGCACTTTTAAAGTTCTGCTATGTGGCGCGGTATTATC
CCGTATTGACGCCGGGCAAGAGCAACTCGGTCGCCGCATACACTATTCTCAGAATGACTTGGTTGAGTAC
TCACCAGTCACAGAAAAGCATCTTACGGATGGCATGACAGTAAGAGAATTATGCAGTGCTGCCATAACCA
TGAGTGATAACACTGCGGCCAACTTACTTCTGACAACGATCGGAGGACCGAAGGAGCTAACCGCTTTTTT
GCACAACATGGGGGATCATGTAACTCGCCTTGATCGTTGGGAACCGGAGCTGAATGAAGCCATACCAAAC
GACGAGCGTGACACCACGATGCCTGTAGCAATGGCAACAACGTTGCGCAAACTATTAACTGGCGAACTAC
TTACTCTAGCTTCCCGGCAACAATTAATAGACTGGATGGAGGCGGATAAAGTTGCAGGACCACTTCTGCG
CTCGGCCCTTCCGGCTGGCTGGTTTATTGCTGATAAATCTGGAGCCGGTGAGCGTGGGTCTCGCGGTATC
ATTGCAGCACTGGGGCCAGATGGTAAGCCCTCCCGTATCGTAGTTATCTACACGACGGGGAGTCAGGCAA
CTATGGATGAACGAAATAGACAGATCGCTGAGATAGGTGCCTCACTGATTAAGCATTGGTAACTGTCAGA
CCAAGTTTACTCATATATACTTTAGATTGATTTAAAACTTCATTTTTAATTTAAAAGGATCTAGGTGAAG
ATCCTTTTTGATAATCTCATGACCAAAATCCCTTAACGTGAGTTTTCGTTCCACTGAGCGTCAGACCCCG
TAGAAAAGATCAAAGGATCTTCTTGAGATCCTTTTTTTCTGCGCGTAATCTGCTGCTTGCAAACAAAAAA
ACCACCGCTACCAGCGGTGGTTTGTTTGCCGGATCAAGAGCTACCAACTCTTTTTCCGAAGGTAACTGGC
TTCAGCAGAGCGCAGATACCAAATACTGTTCTTCTAGTGTAGCCGTAGTTAGGCCACCACTTCAAGAACT
CTGTAGCACCGCCTACATACCTCGCTCTGCTAATCCTGTTACCAGTGGCTGCTGCCAGTGGCGATAAGTC
GTGTCTTACCGGGTTGGACTCAAGACGATAGTTACCGGATAAGGCGCAGCGGTCGGGCTGAACGGGGGGT
TCGTGCACACAGCCCAGCTTGGAGCGAACGACCTACACCGAACTGAGATACCTACAGCGTGAGCTATGAG
AAAGCGCCACGCTTCCCGAAGGGAGAAAGGCGGACAGGTATCCGGTAAGCGGCAGGGTCGGAACAGGAGA
GCGCACGAGGGAGCTTCCAGGGGGAAACGCCTGGTATCTTTATAGTCCTGTCGGGTTTCGCCACCTCTGA
CTTGAGCGTCGATTTTTGTGATGCTCGTCAGGGGGGCGGAGCCTATGGAAAAACGCCAGCAACGCGGCCT
TTTTACGGTTCCTGGCCTTTTGCTGGCCTTTTGCTCACATGTTCTTTCCTGCGTTATCCCCTGATTCTGT
GGATAACCGTATTACCGCCTTTGAGTGAGCTGATACCGCTCGCCGCAGCCGAACGACCGAGCGCAGCGAG
TCAGTGAGCGAGGAAGCGGAAGAGCGCCCAATACGCAAACCGCCTCTCCCCGCGCGTTGGCCGATTCATT
AATGCAGCTGGCACGACAGGTTTCCCGACTGGAAAGCGGGCAGTGAGCGCAACGCAATTAATGTGAGTTA
GCTCACTCATTAGGCACCCCAGGCTTTACACTTTATGCTTCCGGCTCGTATGTTGTGTGGAATTGTGAGC
GGATAACAATTTCACACAGGAAACAGCTATGACCATGATTACGCCAAGCGCGCAATTAACCCTCACTAAA
GGGAACAAAAGCTGGAGCTCCTATACCAACATGCCAAACCTTATGAAGAGTCTTCAACCAAACCTACAAT
AGATGACTACAGCGCTAGCATCATAAGTAGATAGGTCACCAACCAAGTGATGAAGTTTGCGTTACGGCAC
TGGTAACCAGCTCTTGAATTGCTTTTCCAGGAAAAGAAACGTC
Features (pLannotate 1.2.2; 20 found; start..end, strand, type, name):
    170..187     +  promoter       LEU2 promoter (fragment): S. cerevisiae LEU2
    370..2010    +  CDS            LUCI_PHOPY: Experimental evidence at protein level: Swiss-Prot protein existence level 1. Produces green light with a wavelength of 562 nm. From Photinus pyralis (Common eastern firefly) (Lampyris pyralis).
   2037..2055    -  promoter       T7 promoter: promoter for bacteriophage T7 RNA polymerase
   2063..2218    +  CDS            lacZα (fragment): LacZα fragment of β-galactosidase; lacZ fragment
   2222..2650    +  rep_origin     f1 ori (sequence partly withheld): f1 bacteriophage origin of replication; arrow indicates direction of (+) strand synthesis
   2678..2729    -  misc_feature   bom (fragment): basis of mobility region from pBR322
   2808..3177    -  CDS            URA3 (fragment): orotidine-5'-phosphate decarboxylase, required for uracil biosynthesis; S. cerevisiae URA3; yeast auxotrophic marker, counterselectable with 5-fluoroorotic acid (5-FOA)
   4377..4898    +  CDS            sat-1: STA_ECOLX - Protein inferred from homology: Swiss-Prot protein existence level 3. Involved in resistance to streptothricin, a broad-spectrum antibiotic produced by streptomycetes (PubMed:1850404). Detoxifies streptothricin via acetylation of the beta amino group of the first beta-lysyl moiety of streptothricin (By similarity). From Escherichia coli.
   4957..4973    -  promoter       copia promoter (fragment): strong promoter from the Drosophila transposable element copia (Sinclair et al., 1986)
   5031..5232    -  promoter       URA3 promoter (fragment): S. cerevisiae URA3
   5240..5289    -  misc_feature   bom (fragment): basis of mobility region from pBR322
   5391..5426    -  CDS            rop (fragment): Rop protein, which maintains plasmids at low copy number; rop
   6091..6162    +  promoter       AmpR promoter: bla
   6163..7023    +  CDS            AmpR: β-lactamase; bla; confers resistance to ampicillin, carbenicillin, and related antibiotics
   7194..7782    +  rep_origin     ori: high-copy-number ColE1/pMB1/pBR322/pUC origin of replication
   7965..8057    +  CDS            lacI (fragment): lac repressor; lacI; The lac repressor binds to the lac operator to inhibit transcription in E. coli. This inhibition can be relieved by adding lactose or isopropyl-β-D-thiogalactopyranoside (IPTG).
   8070..8091    +  protein_bind   CAP binding site: CAP binding activates transcription in the presence of cAMP. E. coli catabolite activator protein
   8106..8136    +  promoter       lac promoter: promoter for the E. coli lac operon
   8144..8160    +  protein_bind   lac operator: The lac repressor binds to the lac operator to inhibit transcription in E. coli. This inhibition can be relieved by adding lactose or isopropyl-β-D-thiogalactopyranoside (IPTG). lac repressor encoded by lacI
   8205..8223    +  promoter       T3 promoter: promoter for bacteriophage T3 RNA polymerase
