[The description below was written by a language model from this plasmid's Addgene catalogue record and pLannotate feature annotations shown in this document.]
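Description:
pSSa23 is an 8.4 kb E. coli–yeast shuttle plasmid built on the pVS20 backbone for expressing a bioluminescent reporter in the pathogenic yeast Candida glabrata. In bacteria it is maintained at high copy through a ColE1/pUC-type origin and selected with ampicillin via the AmpR (β-lactamase) gene. The surrounding lac promoter/operator, lacZα fragment, T3 and T7 promoters and f1 origin point to a Bluescript-style cloning vector ancestry. Selection in yeast relies on SAT1, annotated here as a streptothricin acetyltransferase coding sequence, which confers resistance to streptothricin-class antibiotics such as nourseothricin. The annotation also picks up URA3 coding and promoter fragments flanking the SAT1 region, along with short bom, rop, LEU2-promoter and copia-promoter matches that are probably backbone remnants or incidental hits. No yeast replication origin or centromere is annotated, and the record does not state whether the plasmid replicates autonomously or integrates in C. glabrata.

The payload is CgLUCopt-mut2, a 1,653 bp insert cloned between SacI and BamHI sites. The feature table identifies it as a homologue of Photinus pyralis firefly luciferase. The name suggests a version codon-optimised for C. glabrata, and the catalogue describes it as red-shifted relative to the native green-yellow emission; the specific mutations are not given. Expression is driven by the TEF1 promoter, generally a strong constitutive yeast promoter. It was not itself detected by the automated annotation but presumably lies in the unannotated stretch just upstream of the luciferase coding sequence. Red-shifted light penetrates tissue better, and the associated work used the reporter for bioluminescence imaging of C. glabrata urinary tract infections in mice.
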