Addgene plasmid #177373: pSSa23
Purpose: Expresses red-shifted luciferase under TEF1 promoter in Candida glabrata
Depositing lab: Dominique Sanglard. Depositing organization: Universite de Lausanne (UNIL). Publication: Investigating Candida glabrata Urinary Tract Infections (UTIs) in Mice Using Bioluminescence Imaging. Schrevens S, Sanglard D. J Fungi (Basel). 2021 Oct 9;7(10). pii: jof7100844. doi: 10.3390/jof7100844. PubMed 34682265.
Backbone
  Vector backbone: pVS20
  Selectable markers: SAT1
Growth in bacteria
  Bacterial resistance: Ampicillin, 100 μg/mL
  Growth temperature: 37°C
  Growth strain: DH5alpha
  Copy number: High Copy
Gene/Insert
  Gene/Insert name: CgLUCopt-mut2
  Insert size (bp): 1653
  Promoter: TEF1
  Cloning method: Restriction Enzyme; 5′ cloning site SacI (not destroyed); 3′ cloning site BamHI (not destroyed)
  Sequencing primers: 5′ TACGCCAAGCGCGCAATT; 3′ CCTTCTTAATGTTCTTAG
Terms and licenses: Academic/Nonprofit Terms; Industry Terms: Not Available to Industry
How to cite: pSSa23 was a gift from Dominique Sanglard (Addgene plasmid # 177373 ; http://n2t.net/addgene:177373 ; RRID:Addgene_177373)
